Addgene plasmid #44237: pRCIscript-crhr2_TAL1B
Depositing lab: Karl Clark & Stephen Ekker. Depositing organization: Mayo Foundation for Medical Education and Research. Publication: In vivo genome editing using a high-efficiency TALEN system. Bedell VM, Wang Y, Campbell JM, Poshusta TL, Starker CG, Krug RG 2nd, Tan W, Penheiter SG, Ma AC, Leung AY, Fahrenkrug SC, Carlson DF, Voytas DF, Clark KJ, Essner JJ, Ekker SC. Nature. 2012 Nov 1;491(7422):114-8. doi: 10.1038/nature11537. Epub 2012 Sep 23. PubMed 23000899.
Backbone
  Vector backbone: RCIscript-GoldyTALEN
  Backbone manufacturer: Addgene plasmid 38142
  Backbone size w/o insert (bp): 4651
  Total vector size (bp): 6147
  Vector type: mRNA transcription vector
Growth in bacteria
  Bacterial resistance: Ampicillin, 100 μg/mL
  Growth temperature: 37°C
  Growth strain: Stbl3
  Copy number: High Copy
Gene/Insert
  Gene/Insert name: crhr2 pTAL scaffold 1B
  Species: D. rerio (zebrafish)
  Promoter: T3
  Cloning method: Unknown
  Sequencing primers: 5′ T3; 3′ T7
Terms and licenses: Academic/Nonprofit Terms; Industry Terms: Not Available to Industry
Depositor comments: Please note that some of the NN RVDs of this TALEN plasmid, which recognize G nucleotides were actually made with NK RVDs (which also recognize G nucleotides). This alters a single amino acid within the RVD.
How to cite: pRCIscript-crhr2_TAL1B was a gift from Karl Clark & Stephen Ekker (Addgene plasmid # 44237 ; http://n2t.net/addgene:44237 ; RRID:Addgene_44237)
