[The description below was written by a language model from this plasmid's Addgene catalogue record.]
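Description:
pRCIscript-crhr2_TAL1B is an mRNA transcription vector built on the RCIscript-GoldyTALEN backbone, carrying one arm of a TALEN pair directed against the zebrafish (D. rerio) crhr2 gene. The total plasmid is about 6.1 kb, of which roughly 4.65 kb is backbone and the remainder is the inserted custom TAL repeat array ("crhr2 pTAL scaffold 1B"). It is propagated in bacteria as a high-copy plasmid under ampicillin selection. The recorded host is a recombination-deficient strain, a common choice for stabilising highly repetitive sequences such as TAL effector repeats. No feature table accompanies the record, so the origin of replication and the exact layout of the flanking elements are not stated.

The insert sits downstream of a T3 promoter, which allows in vitro run-off transcription of mRNA encoding the TALEN. T3 and T7 primer sites flank the cassette for sequence verification. In a TALEN, each repeat's repeat-variable diresidue (RVD) specifies one nucleotide of the target site. The assembled DNA-binding array is fused within the scaffold to a nuclease domain that cuts when two TALEN arms bind adjacent half-sites, so this construct would be expected to work with a partner arm, which the record does not identify. The depositor notes that some G-recognising positions nominally listed as NN RVDs were actually built with NK RVDs, which also recognise G and differ by a single amino acid. The associated work concerns high-efficiency in vivo genome editing, consistent with using the transcribed mRNA to induce targeted lesions at the crhr2 locus in zebrafish.
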