>Addgene plasmid #44237 | pRCIscript-crhr2_TAL1B | addgene partial sequence | sequence record 62393 | T3 5'-GCAATTAACCCTCACTAAAGG-3'
TTTGGCAGATCTAACTCGAGAAAGATATTGTATATATCGTAACAATAGGAGGTTCAACAATGGCTTCCTC
CCCTCCAAAGAAAAAGAGAAAGGTTAGTTGGAAGGACGCAAGTGGTTGGTCTAGAGTGGATCTACGCACG
CTCGGCTACAGTCAGCAGCAGCAAGAGAAGATCAAACCGAAGGTGCGTTCGACAGTGGCGCAGCACCACG
AGGCACTGGTGGGCCATGGGTTTACACACGCGCACATCGTTGCGCTCAGCCAACACCCGGCAGCGTTAGG
GACCGTCGCTGTCACGTATCAGCACATAATCACGGCGTTGCCAGAGGCGACACACGAAGACATCGTTGGC
GTCGGCAAACAGTGGTCCGGCGCACGCGCCCTGGAGGCCTTGCTCACGGATGCGGGGGAGTTGAGAGGTC
CGCCGTTACAGTTGGACACAGGCCAACTTGTGAAGATTGCAAAACGTGGCGGCGTGACCGCAATGGAGGC
AGTGCATGCATCGCGCAATGCACTGACGGGTGCCCCCCTGAACCTGACCCCGGACCAAGTGGTGGCTATC
GCCAGCCACGATGGCG
