>Addgene plasmid #44237 | pRCIscript-crhr2_TAL1B | addgene partial sequence | sequence record 62400 | TAL_R2 5'-ggcgacgaggtggtcgttgg-3'
ATGCTTTCGAGCGCTTGCTTGCCGCCACCGTTGCTGGCGATAGCCACCACTTGGTCCGGGGTCAGGCCAT
GGTCCTGGCACAGCACCGGCAACAGCCGCTGCACCGTTTCGAGCGCTTGCTTGCCGCCCTTGTTGCTGGC
GATAGCCACCACTTGGTCCGGGGTCAGGCCATGGTCCTGGCACAGCACCGGCAACAGCCGCTGCACCGTT
TCGAGCGCTTGCTTGCCGCCACCGTTGCTGGCGATAGCCACCACTTGGTCCGGGGTCAGGCCATGGTCCT
GGCACAGCACCGGCAACAGCCGCTGCACCGTTTCGAGCGCTTGCTTGCCGCCATCGTGGCTGGCGATAGC
CACCACTTGGTCCGGAGTCAGGCCATGGTCCTGGCACAGCACCGGCAACAGCCGCTGCACCGTTTCGAGC
GCTTGCTTGCCGCCACCGTTGCTGGCGATAGCCACCACTTGGTCCGGGGTCAGGCCATGGTCCTGGCACA
GCACCGGCAACAGCCGCTGCACCGTTTCGAGCGCTTGCTTGCCGCCATCGTGGCTGGCGATAGCCACCAC
TTGGTCCGGAGTCAGGCCATGGTCCTGGCACAGCACCGGCAACAGCCGCT
